>Addgene plasmid #66335 | GPR162-Tango | depositor partial sequence | sequence record 113283 | empty Tango
GACGGATCGGGAGATCTCCCGATCCCCTATGGTGCACTCTCAGTACAATCTGCTCTGATGCCGCATAGTT
AAGCCAGTATCTGCTCCCTGCTTGTGTGTTGGAGGTCGCTGAGTAGTGCGCGAGCAAAATTTAAGCTACA
ACAAGGCAAGGCTTGACCGACAATTGCATGAAGAATCTGCTTAGGGTTAGGCGTTTTGCGCTGCTTCGCG
ATGTACGGGCCAGATATACGCGTTGACATTGATTATTGACTAGTTATTAATAGTAATCAATTACGGGGTC
ATTAGTTCATAGCCCATATATGGAGTTCCGCGTTACATAACTTACGGTAAATGGCCCGCCTGGCTGACCG
CCCAACGACCCCCGCCCATTGACGTCAATAATGACGTATGTTCCCATAGTAACGCCAATAGGGACTTTCC
ATTGACGTCAATGGGTGGAGTATTTACGGTAAACTGCCCACTTGGCAGTACATCAAGTGTATCATATGCC
AAGTACGCCCCCTATTGACGTCAATGACGGTAAATGGCCCGCCTGGCATTATGCCCAGTACATGACCTTA
TGGGACTTTCCTACTTGGCAGTACATCTACGTATTAGTCATCGCTATTACCATGGTGATGCGGTTTTGGC
AGTACATCAATGGGCGTGGATAGCGGTTTGACTCACGGGGATTTCCAAGTCTCCACCCCATTGACGTCAA
TGGGAGTTTGTTTTGGCACCAAAATCAACGGGACTTTCCAAAATGTCGTAACAACTCCGCCCCATTGACG
CAAATGGGCGGTAGGCGTGTACGGTGGGAGGTCTATATAAGCAGAGCTCTCTGGCTAACTAGAGAACCCA
CTGCTTACTGGCTTATCGAAATTAATACGACTCACTATAGGGAGACCCAAGCTGGCTAGCGTTTAAACTT
AAGCTTGGTACCGAGCTCGGATCCACTAGTCCAGTGTGGTGGAATTCTGCAGATATCCAGCACAGTGGCG
GCCGCGCCACCATGAAGACGATCATCGCCCTGAGCTACATCTTCTGCCTGGTATTCGCCGACTACAAGGA
CGATGATGACGCCAGCATCGATACCGGTGGACGCACCCCACCCAGCCTGGGTCCCCAAGATGAGTCCTGC
ACCACCGCCAGCTCCTCCCTGGCCAAGGACACTTCATCGACCGGTGAGAACCTGTACTTCCAGCTAAGAT
TAGATAAAAGTAAAGTGATTAACAGCGCATTAGAGCTGCTTAATGAGGTCGGAATCGAAGGTTTAACAAC
CCGTAAACTCGCCCAGAAGCTAGGTGTAGAGCAGCCTACATTGTATTGGCATGTAAAAAATAAGCGGGCT
TTGCTCGACGCCTTAGCCATTGAGATGTTAGATAGGCACCATACTCACTTTTGCCCTTTAGAAGGGGAAA
GCTGGCAAGATTTTTTACGTAATAACGCTAAAAGTTTTAGATGTGCTTTACTAAGTCATCGCGATGGAGC
AAAAGTACATTTAGGTACACGGCCTACAGAAAAACAGTATGAAACTCTCGAAAATCAATTAGCCTTTTTA
TGCCAACAAGGTTTTTCACTAGAGAATGCATTATATGCACTCAGCGCTGTGGGGCATTTTACTTTAGGTT
GCGTATTGGAAGATCAAGAGCATCAAGTCGCTAAAGAAGAAAGGGAAACACCTACTACTGATAGTATGCC
GCCATTATTACGACAAGCTATCGAATTATTTGATCACCAAGGTGCAGAGCCAGCCTTCTTATTCGGCCTT
GAATTGATCATATGCGGATTAGAAAAACAACTTAAATGTGAAAGTGGGTCCGCGTACAGCCGCGCGCGTA
CGAAAAACAATTACGGGTCTACCATCGAGGGCCTGCTCGATCTCCCGGACGACGACGCCCCCGAAGAGGC
GGGGCTGGCGGCTCCGCGCCTGTCCTTTCTCCCCGCGGGACACACGCGCAGACTGTCGACGGCCCCCCCG
ACCGATGTCAGCCTGGGGGACGAGCTCCACTTAGACGGCGAGGACGTGGCGATGGCGCATGCCGACGCGC
TAGACGATTTCGATCTGGACATGTTGGGGGACGGGGATTCCCCGGGTCCGGGATTTACCCCCCACGACTC
CGCCCCCTACGGCGCTCTGGATATGGCCGACTTCGAGTTTGAGCAGATGTTTACCGATGCCCTTGGAATT
GACGAGTACGGTGGGTAGCTCGAGTCTAGAGGGCCCGTTTAAACCCGCTGATCAGCCTCGACTGTGCCTT
CTAGTTGCCAGCCATCTGTTGTTTGCCCCTCCCCCGTGCCTTCCTTGACCCTGGAAGGTGCCACTCCCAC
TGTCCTTTCCTAATAAAATGAGGAAATTGCATCGCATTGTCTGAGTAGGTGTCATTCTATTCTGGGGGGT
GGGGTGGGGCAGGACAGCAAGGGGGAGGATTGGGAAGACAATAGCAGGCATGCTGGGGATGCGGTGGGCT
CTATGGCTTCTGAGGCGGAAAGAACCAGCTGGGGCTCTAGGGGGTATCCCC
[124 nt withheld, positions 2502-2625]
C
[91 nt withheld, positions 2627-2717]
A
[49 nt withheld, positions 2719-2767]
CCTTTGACGTTGGAGTCCACGTTCTTT
[37 nt withheld, positions 2795-2831]
ACCCTATCTCGGTCTATTCTTTTGATTTATAAGGGATTTTGCCGATTTCGGCCTATTGGTTAAAAAATGA
GCTGATTTAACAAAAATTTAACGCGAATTAATTCTGTGGAATGTGTGTCAGTTAGGGTGTGGAAAGTCCC
CAGGCTCCCCAGCAGGCAGAAGTATGCAAAGCATGCATCTCAATTAGTCAGCAACCAGGTGTGGAAAGTC
CCCAGGCTCCCCAGCAGGCAGAAGTATGCAAAGCATGCATCTCAATTAGTCAGCAACCATAGTCCCGCCC
CTAACTCCGCCCATCCCGCCCCTAACTCCGCCCAGTTCCGCCCATTCTCCGCCCCATGGCTGACTAATTT
TTTTTATTTATGCAGAGGCCGAGGCCGCCTCTGCCTCTGAGCTATTCCAGAAGTAGTGAGGAGGCTTTTT
TGGAGGCCTAGGCTTTTGCAAAAAGCTCCCGGGAGCTTGTATATCCATTTTCGGATCTGATCAAGAGACA
GGATGAGGATCGTTTCGCATGATTGAACAAGATGGATTGCACGCAGGTTCTCCGGCCGCTTGGGTGGAGA
GGCTATTCGGCTATGACTGGGCACAACAGACAATCGGCTGCTCTGATGCCGCCGTGTTCCGGCTGTCAGC
GCAGGGGCGCCCGGTTCTTTTTGTCAAGACCGACCTGTCCGGTGCCCTGAATGAACTGCAGGACGAGGCA
GCGCGGCTATCGTGGCTGGCCACGACGGGCGTTCCTTGCGCAGCTGTGCTCGACGTTGTCACTGAAGCGG
GAAGGGACTGGCTGCTATTGGGCGAAGTGCCGGGGCAGGATCTCCTGTCATCTCACCTTGCTCCTGCCGA
GAAAGTATCCATCATGGCTGATGCAATGCGGCGGCTGCATACGCTTGATCCGGCTACCTGCCCATTCGAC
CACCAAGCGAAACATCGCATCGAGCGAGCACGTACTCGGATGGAAGCCGGTCTTGTCGATCAGGATGATC
TGGACGAAGAGCATCAGGGGCTCGCGCCAGCCGAACTGTTCGCCAGGCTCAAGGCGCGCATGCCCGACGG
CGAGGATCTCGTCGTGACCCATGGCGATGCCTGCTTGCCGAATATCATGGTGGAAAATGGCCGCTTTTCT
GGATTCATCGACTGTGGCCGGCTGGGTGTGGCGGACCGCTATCAGGACATAGCGTTGGCTACCCGTGATA
TTGCTGAAGAGCTTGGCGGCGAATGGGCTGACCGCTTCCTCGTGCTTTACGGTATCGCCGCTCCCGATTC
GCAGCGCATCGCCTTCTATCGCCTTCTTGACGAGTTCTTCTGAGCGGGACTCTGGGGTTCGAAATGACCG
ACCAAGCGACGCCCAACCTGCCATCACGAGATTTCGATTCCACCGCCGCCTTCTATGAAAGGTTGGGCTT
CGGAATCGTTTTCCGGGACGCCGGCTGGATGATCCTCCAGCGCGGGGATCTCATGCTGGAGTTCTTCGCC
CACCCCAACTTGTTTATTGCAGCTTATAATGGTTACAAATAAAGCAATAGCATCACAAATTTCACAAATA
AAGCATTTTTTTCACTGCATTCTAGTTGTGGTTTGTCCAAACTCATCAATGTATCTTATCATGTCTGTAT
ACCGTCGACCTCTAGCTAGAGCTTGGCGTAATCATGGTCATAGCTGTTTCCTGTGTGAAATTGTTATCCG
CTCACAATTCCACACAACATACGAGCCGGAAGCATAAAGTGTAAAGCCTGGGGTGCCTAATGAGTGAGCT
AACTCACATTAATTGCGTTGCGCTCACTGCCCGCTTTCCAGTCGGGAAACCTGTCGTGCCAGCTGCATTA
ATGAATCGGCCAACGCGCGGGGAGAGGCGGTTTGCGTATTGGGCGCTCTTCCGCTTCCTCGCTCACTGAC
TCGCTGCGCTCGGTCGTTCGGCTGCGGCGAGCGGTATCAGCTCACTCAAAGGCGGTAATACGGTTATCCA
CAGAATCAGGGGATAACGCAGGAAAGAACATGTGAGCAAAAGGCCAGCAAAAGGCCAGGAACCGTAAAAA
GGCCGCGTTGCTGGCGTTTTTCCATAGGCTCCGCCCCCCTGACGAGCATCACAAAAATCGACGCTCAAGT
CAGAGGTGGCGAAACCCGACAGGACTATAAAGATACCAGGCGTTTCCCCCTGGAAGCTCCCTCGTGCGCT
CTCCTGTTCCGACCCTGCCGCTTACCGGATACCTGTCCGCCTTTCTCCCTTCGGGAAGCGTGGCGCTTTC
TCATAGCTCACGCTGTAGGTATCTCAGTTCGGTGTAGGTCGTTCGCTCCAAGCTGGGCTGTGTGCACGAA
CCCCCCGTTCAGCCCGACCGCTGCGCCTTATCCGGTAACTATCGTCTTGAGTCCAACCCGGTAAGACACG
ACTTATCGCCACTGGCAGCAGCCACTGGTAACAGGATTAGCAGAGCGAGGTATGTAGGCGGTGCTACAGA
GTTCTTGAAGTGGTGGCCTAACTACGGCTACACTAGAAGAACAGTATTTGGTATCTGCGCTCTGCTGAAG
CCAGTTACCTTCGGAAAAAGAGTTGGTAGCTCTTGATCCGGCAAACAAACCACCGCTGGTAGCGGTTTTT
TTGTTTGCAAGCAGCAGATTACGCGCAGAAAAAAAGGATCTCAAGAAGATCCTTTGATCTTTTCTACGGG
GTCTGACGCTCAGTGGAACGAAAACTCACGTTAAGGGATTTTGGTCATGAGATTATCAAAAAGGATCTTC
ACCTAGATCCTTTTAAATTAAAAATGAAGTTTTAAATCAATCTAAAGTATATATGAGTAAACTTGGTCTG
ACAGTTACCAATGCTTAATCAGTGAGGCACCTATCTCAGCGATCTGTCTATTTCGTTCATCCATAGTTGC
CTGACTCCCCGTCGTGTAGATAACTACGATACGGGAGGGCTTACCATCTGGCCCCAGTGCTGCAATGATA
CCGCGAGACCCACGCTCACCGGCTCCAGATTTATCAGCAATAAACCAGCCAGCCGGAAGGGCCGAGCGCA
GAAGTGGTCCTGCAACTTTATCCGCCTCCATCCAGTCTATTAATTGTTGCCGGGAAGCTAGAGTAAGTAG
TTCGCCAGTTAATAGTTTGCGCAACGTTGTTGCCATTGCTACAGGCATCGTGGTGTCACGCTCGTCGTTT
GGTATGGCTTCATTCAGCTCCGGTTCCCAACGATCAAGGCGAGTTACATGATCCCCCATGTTGTGCAAAA
AAGCGGTTAGCTCCTTCGGTCCTCCGATCGTTGTCAGAAGTAAGTTGGCCGCAGTGTTATCACTCATGGT
TATGGCAGCACTGCATAATTCTCTTACTGTCATGCCATCCGTAAGATGCTTTTCTGTGACTGGTGAGTAC
TCAACCAAGTCATTCTGAGAATAGTGTATGCGGCGACCGAGTTGCTCTTGCCCGGCGTCAATACGGGATA
ATACCGCGCCACATAGCAGAACTTTAAAAGTGCTCATCATTGGAAAACGTTCTTCGGGGCGAAAACTCTC
AAGGATCTTACCGCTGTTGAGATCCAGTTCGATGTAACCCACTCGTGCACCCAACTGATCTTCAGCATCT
TTTACTTTCACCAGCGTTTCTGGGTGAGCAAAAACAGGAAGGCAAAATGCCGCAAAAAAGGGAATAAGGG
CGACACGGAAATGTTGAATACTCATACTCTTCCTTTTTCAATATTATTGAAGCATTTATCAGGGTTATTG
TCTCATGAGCGGATACATATTTGAATGTATTTAGAAAAATAAACAAATAGGGGTTCCGCGCACATTTCCC
CGAAAAGTGCCACCTGACGTC
