>Addgene plasmid #66335 | GPR162-Tango | depositor partial sequence | sequence record 113284 | GPR162
ATGGCTAGGGGGGGAGCGGGGGCCGAGGAAGCTTCTTTGCGCAGCAACGCACTGTCATGGCTGGCATGTG
GTCTGCTGGCCCTGCTCGCTAATGCCTGGATTATTTTGAGCATCTCTGCCAAACAGCAGAAGCACAAGCC
TTTGGAGCTGCTCCTGTGCTTTCTTGCCGGCACCCACATCCTGATGGCTGCGGTTCCACTCACCACATTT
GCCGTCGTGCAACTCCGCAGACAGGCCTCATCCGATTATGATTGGAACGAATCTATTTGCAAGGTGTTCG
TGTCAACGTACTACACTCTGGCTTTGGCAACCTGCTTCACCGTGGCTTCTTTGAGTTACCATCGGATGTG
GATGGTAAGGTGGCCAGTGAATTACCGACTGTCTAATGCCAAGAAGCAAGCCCTGCACGCTGTGATGGGG
ATTTGGATGGTATCCTTTATACTGTCAACCCTCCCCAGCATCGGCTGGCATAACAACGGAGAGCGGTATT
ACGCAAGAGGCTGTCAGTTCATTGTAAGCAAGATTGGCCTCGGGTTCGGGGTCTGCTTTTCCTTGCTGCT
CCTGGGAGGGATCGTGATGGGTTTGGTCTGTGTGGCCATTACCTTTTATCAAACCCTCTGGGCAAGGCCT
AGGCGGGCCAGACAAGCTAGACGAGTGGGCGGCGGGGGAGGTACTAAGGCAGGTGGTCCAGGCGCTCTGG
GAACACGGCCCGCGTTCGAAGTTCCCGCCATCGTCGTAGAGGATGCTCGCGGAAAGCGACGCAGCTCATT
GGATGGAAGTGAATCCGCAAAGACCTCACTCCAGGTGACAAATCTTGTCAGCGCTATCGTATTCCTGTAT
GATTCCCTGACCGGGGTGCCAATCCTGGTCGTCTCATTCTTTAGTCTCAAAAGTGACTCTGCGCCTCCCT
GGATGGTTCTGGCGGTGTTGTGGTGCTCTATGGCTCAAACCCTCCTGCTCCCCTCTTTCATTTGGTCTTG
TGAAAGATACCGAGCTGACGTGCGCACGGTTTGGGAACAGTGTGTTGCCATCATGAGTGAGGAAGACGGC
GATGACGACGGAGGGTGCGACGATTATGCAGAAGGCAGGGTGTGCAAGGTGCGGTTCGACGCGAACGGTG
CTACAGGTCCTGGCAGCCGGGATCCTGCTCAGGTGAAACTCTTGCCCGGGAGGCATATGCTGTTTCCCCC
CCTGGAGCGCGTGCATTATCTGCAGGTACCACTGTCCCGGCGGCTCAGTCACGACGAGACAAATATCTTT
TCAACGCCCAGAGAACCTGGTTCTTTTCTGCACAAATGGAGCAGTAGCGACGATATTCGGGTGCTCCCGG
CGCAAAGTCGAGCACTCGGTGGCCCCCCTGAATACTTGGGCCAGAGGCACCGGCTGGAGGACGAGGAAGA
TGAAGAGGAAGCCGAGGGAGGGGGACTCGCTAGTCTGAGACAGTTTCTGGAATCCGGAGTTCTTGGGTCT
GGAGGTGGTCCACCAAGGGGACCTGGATTTTTTAGGGAGGAAATTACAACCTTCATCGACGAGACCCCAC
TCCCCTCTCCAACGGCCAGCCCCGGACATAGTCCCAGGCGCCCAAGACCTCTGGGGCTCAGTCCTCGACG
CCTCAGTTTGGGTTCCCCTGAATCAAGGGCCGTCGGCCTTCCACTGGGTCTTTCCGCCGGAAGACGCTGT
TCTCTGACAGGCGGCGAAGAATCCGCAAGAGCATGGGGAGGCTCTTGGGGCCCTGGAAACCCTATCTTTC
CCCAACTGACGCTT
