>Addgene plasmid #66335 | GPR162-Tango | addgene partial sequence | sequence record 119990 | CMV-F 5'-CGCAAATGGGCGGTAGGCGTG-3'
GCTCTCTGGCTAACTAGAGAACCCACTGCTTACTGGCTTATCGAAATTAATACGACTCACTATAGGGAGA
CCCAAGCTGGCTAGCGTTTAAACTTAAGCTTGGTACCGAGCTCGGATCCACTAGTCCAGTGTGGTGGAAT
TCTGCAGATATCCAGCACAGTGGCGGCCGCGCCACCATGAAGACGATCATCGCCCTGAGCTACATCTTCT
GCCTGGTATTCGCCGACTACAAGGACGATGATGACGCCAGCATCGATATGGCTAGGGGGGGAGCGGGGGC
CGAGGAAGCTTCTTTGCGCAGCAACGCACTGTCATGGCTGGCATGTGGTCTGCTGGCCCTGCTCGCTAAT
GCCTGGATTATTTTGAGCATCTCTGCCAAACAGCAGAAGCACAAGCCTTTGGAGCTGCTCCTGTGCTTTC
TTGCCGGCACCCACATCCTGATGGCTGCGGTTCCACTCACCACATTTGCCGTCGTGCAACTCCGCAGACA
GGCCTCATCCGATTATGATTGGAACGAATCTATTTGCAAGGTGTTCGTGTCAACGTACTACACTCTGGCT
TTGGCAACCTGCTTCACCGTGGCTTCTTTGAGTTACCATCGGATGTGGATGGTAAGGTGGCCAGTGAATT
ACCGACTGTCTAATGCCAAGAAGCAAGCCCTGCACGCTGTGATGGGGATTTGGATGGTATCCTTTATACT
GTCAACCCTCCCCAGCATCGGCTGGCATAACAACGGAGAGCGGTATTACGCAAGAGGCTGTCAGTTCATT
GTAAGCAAGATTGGCCTCGGGTTCGGGGTCTGCTTTTCCTTGCTGCTCCTGGGAGGGATCGTGATGGGTT
TGGTCTGTGTGGCCATTACCTTTTATCAAACCCTCTGGGCAAGGCCTAGGCGGGCCAGACAAGCTAGACG
AGTGGGCGGCGGGGGAGGTACTA
