>Addgene plasmid #66335 | GPR162-Tango | addgene partial sequence | sequence record 119994 | Tet-R 5'-GGCGAGTTTACGGGTTGTTA-3'
GCTCTATGCGCTGTTATCACTTTACTTTTATCTAATCTTAGCTGGAAGTACAGGTTCTCACCGGTCGATG
AAGTGTCCTTGGCCAGGGAGGAGCTGGCGGTGGTGCAGGACTCATCTTGGGGACCCAGGCTGGGTGGGGT
GCGTCCACCGGTATCGATAAGCGTCAGTTGGGGAAAGATAGGGTTTCCAGGGCCCCAAGAGCCTCCCCAT
GCTCTTGCGGATTCTTCGCCGCCTGTCAGAGAACAGCGTCTTCCGGCGGAAAGACCCAGTGGAAGGCCGA
CGGCCCTTGATTCAGGGGAACCCAAACTGAGGCGTCGAGGACTGAGCCCCAGAGGTCTTGGGCGCCTGGG
ACTATGTCCGGGGCTGGCCGTTGGAGAGGGGAGTGGGGTCTCGTCGATGAAGGTTGTAATTTCCTCCCTA
AAAAATCCAGGTCCCCTTGGTGGACCACCTCCAGACCCAAGAACTCCGGATTCCAGAAACTGTCTCAGAC
TAGCGAGTCCCCCTCCCTCGGCTTCCTCTTCATCTTCCTCGTCCTCCAGCCGGTGCCTCTGGCCCAAGTA
TTCAGGGGGGCCACCGAGTGCTCGACTTTGCGCCGGGAGCACCCGAATATCGTCGCTACTGCTCCATTTG
TGCAGAAAAGAACCAGGTTCTCTGGGCGTTGAAAAGATATTTGTCTCGTCGTGACTGAGCCGCCGGGACA
GTGGTACCTGCAGATAATGCACGCGCTCCAGGGGGGGAAACAGCATATGCCTCCCGGGCAAGAGTTTCAC
CTGAGCAGGATCCCGGCTGCCAGGACCTGTAGCACCGTTCGCGTCGAACCGCACCTTGCACACCCTGCCT
TCTGCATAATCGTCGCACCCTCCGTCGTCATCGCCGTCTTCCTCACTCATGATGGCAACACACTGTTCCC
AAACCGTGCGCACGTCAGCTCGGTATCTTTCACAAGACCAAATGAAAGAGGGGAGCAGGAGGGTTTGAGC
CATAAA
