[The description below was written by a language model from this plasmid's Addgene catalogue record.]
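Description:
GPR162-Tango is a mammalian expression plasmid from the PRESTO-Tango collection, built on an "empty Tango" backbone that was itself derived from pcDNA3.1(+). It is propagated in E. coli as a high-copy plasmid under ampicillin selection, and it carries a neomycin resistance marker so that transfected mammalian cells can be selected with G418. The insert is the human orphan G protein-coupled receptor GPR162 (about 1.8 kb), cloned by restriction enzymes into the roughly 6.6 kb backbone and expressed from the CMV promoter. The backbone supplies an N-terminal FLAG tag, which can be used to detect the receptor. The depositor's notes indicate that a tTA (tetracycline transactivator) coding sequence lies downstream of the receptor. They also note that the site following tTA is XbaI rather than XhoI in most vectors of this series, so the 3′ cloning site for this plasmid is uncertain.

The construct is intended for the Tango style of assay, in which receptor activation is read out as transcription following arrestin translocation. In this design, recruitment of arrestin to the activated receptor leads to release of the fused transactivator, which then drives a reporter gene in the assay cell line. The record gives no feature table, so other elements of the fusion cassette, such as linker or protease cleavage sequences, are not documented here. The plasmid is one member of a parallel, receptorome-wide screening resource and was generated under a programme aimed at providing tools for understudied members of druggable protein families. It suits ligand screening and deorphanisation efforts for GPR162.
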