Addgene plasmid #66335: GPR162-Tango
Purpose: Expression of G protein-coupled receptors for PRESTO-Tango: parallel receptorome expression and screening via transcriptional output, with transcriptional activation following arrestin translocation
Depositing lab: Bryan Roth. Depositing organization: University of North Carolina at Chapel Hill. Publication: PRESTO-Tango as an open-source resource for interrogation of the druggable human GPCRome. Kroeze WK, Sassano MF, Huang XP, Lansu K, McCorvy JD, Giguere PM, Sciaky N, Roth BL. Nat Struct Mol Biol. 2015 May;22(5):362-9. doi: 10.1038/nsmb.3014. Epub 2015 Apr 20. PubMed 25895059.
Backbone
  Vector backbone: empty Tango
  Backbone size w/o insert (bp): 6632
  Vector type: Mammalian Expression
  Selectable markers: Neomycin (select with G418)
Growth in bacteria
  Bacterial resistance: Ampicillin, 100 μg/mL
  Growth temperature: 37°C
  Growth strain: DH5alpha
  Copy number: High Copy
Gene/Insert
  Gene/Insert name: GPR162
  Species: H. sapiens (human)
  Insert size (bp): 1764
  Entrez Gene: GPR162 (a.k.a. A-2, GRCA)
  Promoter: CMV
  Tag / fusion protein: FLAG (N terminal on backbone)
  Cloning method: Restriction Enzyme; 5′ cloning site NotI (not destroyed); 3′ cloning site XhoI (unknown if destroyed)
  Sequencing primers: 5′ CMV-F; 3′ Tet-R
Terms and licenses: Academic/Nonprofit Terms; Industry Terms: Not Available to Industry
Depositor comments: Please note: Most of the PRESTO-Tango vectors do not contain the XhoI cut site downstream of the tTA sequence and instead carry an XbaI site. If you need to perform an XhoI digest we recommend sequencing with a forward primer at the C-terminus of tTA to determine which of the two sites is present. Suggested primer: 5-gagctccacttagacggcgagg-3. Original backbone was pcDNA3.1(+). These plasmids were generated as part of the Illuminating the Druggable Genome (IDG) program sponsored by the NIH Common Fund. The goal of this program is to identify, gather, and distribute information and resources for proteins that currently are not well-studied yet belong to commonly drug-targeted protein families: protein kinases, non-olfactory G-protein coupled receptors (GPCRs), and ion channels. The IDG program is designed to develop fundamental research tools for understudied proteins, elucidate their function, and disseminate the IDG-related resources and data to the greater scientific community.
How to cite: GPR162-Tango was a gift from Bryan Roth (Addgene plasmid # 66335 ; http://n2t.net/addgene:66335 ; RRID:Addgene_66335)
